Addgene plasmid #119079: mCherry-CEPT1
Purpose: Visualize localization of ER enzyme CEPT1, which converts diacylglycerol precursors to phosphatidylethanolamine or phosphatidylcholine
Depositing lab: Gia Voeltz. Depositing organization: University of Colorado, Boulder. Publication: Rab10 GTPase regulates ER dynamics and morphology. English AR, Voeltz GK. Nat Cell Biol. 2013 Feb;15(2):169-78. doi: 10.1038/ncb2647. Epub 2012 Dec 23. PubMed 23263280.
Backbone
  Vector backbone: mCherry-C1
  Backbone manufacturer: Clonetech
  Backbone size w/o insert (bp): 4700
  Total vector size (bp): 5116
  Vector type: Mammalian Expression
  Selectable markers: Neomycin (select with G418)
Growth in bacteria
  Bacterial resistance: Kanamycin, 50 μg/mL
  Growth temperature: 37°C
  Growth strain: DH5alpha
  Copy number: High Copy
Gene/Insert
  Gene/Insert name: CEPT1
  Species: H. sapiens (human)
  GenBank ID: NM_006090
  Entrez Gene: CEPT1 (a.k.a. MGC45223, DKFZp313G0615)
  Promoter: CMV
  Tag / fusion protein: mCherry (N terminal on insert)
  Cloning method: Restriction Enzyme; 5′ cloning site BglII (unknown if destroyed); 3′ cloning site EcoRI (unknown if destroyed)
  Sequencing primers: 5′ CMV Foward; 3′ Unknown
Terms and licenses: Academic/Nonprofit Terms; Industry Terms: Not Available to Industry
How to cite: mCherry-CEPT1 was a gift from Gia Voeltz (Addgene plasmid # 119079 ; http://n2t.net/addgene:119079 ; RRID:Addgene_119079)
