[The description below was written by a language model from this plasmid's Addgene catalogue record and pLannotate feature annotations shown in this document.]
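Description:
mCherry-CEPT1 is a mammalian expression plasmid built on the mCherry-C1 backbone, designed to express human CEPT1 (choline/ethanolamine phosphotransferase 1) as a red fluorescent fusion protein. Transcription is driven by the human cytomegalovirus immediate early enhancer and promoter. The mCherry coding sequence lies directly upstream of the CEPT1 open reading frame, so the fluorescent protein is fused to the N terminus of the enzyme through a short linker. The insert was cloned between BglII and EcoRI sites. A remnant of the multiple cloning site follows it, and the transcript is terminated by the SV40 polyadenylation signal.

The plasmid is propagated in E. coli from a high-copy ColE1/pUC-type origin and also carries an f1 phage origin. A single Tn5 aminoglycoside phosphotransferase gene (NeoR/KanR) serves as the marker in both hosts. A bacterial bla-type promoter drives it for kanamycin selection in bacteria, while the SV40 enhancer/early promoter and an HSV TK polyadenylation signal allow G418 selection of transfected mammalian cells. The short large T antigen, ble and bGH poly(A) annotations are fragments and probably backbone remnants rather than functional elements.

CEPT1 is an endoplasmic reticulum enzyme that converts diacylglycerol precursors into phosphatidylcholine or phosphatidylethanolamine, and the stated purpose of the construct is to visualize its localization by fluorescence microscopy. The sequenced record is 5,959 nt, longer than the catalogue total of 5,116 bp. The roughly 1.25 kb CEPT1 coding sequence added to the listed 4.7 kb backbone agrees with the sequenced length, so the catalogue figure appears to be an underestimate.
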