Features (pLannotate 1.2.2; 15 found; start..end, strand, type, name):
     54..357     +  enhancer       CMV enhancer: human cytomegalovirus immediate early enhancer
    358..561     +  promoter       CMV promoter: human cytomegalovirus (CMV) immediate early promoter
    606..1313    +  CDS            mCherry: mCherry is a basic (constitutively fluorescent) red fluorescent protein published in 2004, derived from Discosoma sp.. It is reported to be a very rapidly-maturing monomer with low acid sensitivity.
   1329..2576    +  CDS            CEPT1: CEPT1_HUMAN - Experimental evidence at protein level: Swiss-Prot protein existence level 1. Catalyzes both phosphatidylcholine and phosphatidylethanolamine biosynthesis from CDP-choline and CDP- ethanolamine, respectively. Involved in protein-dependent process of phospholipid transport to distribute phosphatidyl choline to the lumenal surface. Has a higher cholinephosphotransferase activity than ethanolaminephosphotransferase activity. From Homo sapiens (Human).
   2580..2616    +  misc_feature   MCS (fragment): multiple cloning site
   2633..2717    +  CDS            large T antigen (fragment): large T antigen from SV40 (simian virus 40)
   2740..2861    +  polyA_signal   SV40 poly(A) signal: SV40 polyadenylation signal
   2895..3323    -  rep_origin     f1 ori (sequence partly withheld): f1 bacteriophage origin of replication; arrow indicates direction of (+) strand synthesis
   3350..3454    +  promoter       AmpR promoter: bla
   3456..3813    +  promoter       SV40 promoter: SV40 enhancer and early promoter
   3848..4642    +  CDS            NeoR/KanR: aminoglycoside phosphotransferase from Tn5; aph(3')-II (or nptII); confers resistance to neomycin, kanamycin, and G418 (Geneticin®)
   4663..4815    +  CDS            ble (fragment): BLE_KLEPN - Experimental evidence at protein level: Swiss-Prot protein existence level 1. Binding protein with a strong affinity to the bleomycin family of antibiotics. Binds to CL990; an antimitotic-antibiotic compound. From Klebsiella pneumoniae.
   4874..4921    +  polyA_signal   HSV TK poly(A) signal: herpes simplex virus thymidine kinase polyadenylation signal (Cole and Stacy, 1985)
   5012..5028    -  polyA_signal   bGH poly(A) signal (fragment): bovine growth hormone polyadenylation signal
   5250..5838    +  rep_origin     ori: high-copy-number ColE1/pMB1/pBR322/pUC origin of replication
>Addgene plasmid #119079 | mCherry-CEPT1 | addgene full sequence | sequence record 231815 | Addgene NGS Result
TAATAGTAATCAATTACGGGGTCATTAGTTCATAGCCCATATATGGAGTTCCGCGTTACATAACTTACGG
TAAATGGCCCGCCTGGCTGACCGCCCAACGACCCCCGCCCATTGACGTCAATAATGACGTATGTTCCCAT
AGTAACGCCAATAGGGACTTTCCATTGACGTCAATGGGTGGAGTATTTACGGTAAACTGCCCACTTGGCA
GTACATCAAGTGTATCATATGCCAAGTACGCCCCCTATTGACGTCAATGACGGTAAATGGCCCGCCTGGC
ATTATGCCCAGTACATGACCTTATGGGACTTTCCTACTTGGCAGTACATCTACGTATTAGTCATCGCTAT
TACCATGGTGATGCGGTTTTGGCAGTACATCAATGGGCGTGGATAGCGGTTTGACTCACGGGGATTTCCA
AGTCTCCACCCCATTGACGTCAATGGGAGTTTGTTTTGGCACCAAAATCAACGGGACTTTCCAAAATGTC
GTAACAACTCCGCCCCATTGACGCAAATGGGCGGTAGGCGTGTACGGTGGGAGGTCTATATAAGCAGAGC
TGGTTTAGTGAACCGTCAGATCCGCTAGCGCTACCGGTCGCCACCATGGTGAGCAAGGGCGAGGAGGATA
ACATGGCCATCATCAAGGAGTTCATGCGCTTCAAGGTGCACATGGAGGGCTCCGTGAACGGCCACGAGTT
CGAGATCGAGGGCGAGGGCGAGGGCCGCCCCTACGAGGGCACCCAGACCGCCAAGCTGAAGGTGACCAAG
GGTGGCCCCCTGCCCTTCGCCTGGGACATCCTGTCCCCTCAGTTCATGTACGGCTCCAAGGCCTACGTGA
AGCACCCCGCCGACATCCCCGACTACTTGAAGCTGTCCTTCCCCGAGGGCTTCAAGTGGGAGCGCGTGAT
GAACTTCGAGGACGGCGGCGTGGTGACCGTGACCCAGGACTCCTCCCTGCAGGACGGCGAGTTCATCTAC
AAGGTGAAGCTGCGCGGCACCAACTTCCCCTCCGACGGCCCCGTAATGCAGAAGAAGACCATGGGCTGGG
AGGCCTCCTCCGAGCGGATGTACCCCGAGGACGGCGCCCTGAAGGGCGAGATCAAGCAGAGGCTGAAGCT
GAAGGACGGCGGCCACTACGACGCTGAGGTCAAGACCACCTACAAGGCCAAGAAGCCCGTGCAGCTGCCC
GGCGCCTACAACGTCAACATCAAGTTGGACATCACCTCCCACAACGAGGACTACACCATCGTGGAACAGT
ACGAACGCGCCGAGGGCCGCCACTCCACCGGCGGCATGGACGAGCTGTACAAGTCCGGACTCAGATCTAT
GAGTGGGCATCGATCAACAAGGAAAAGATGTGGAGATTCTCACCCGGAGTCCCCAGTGGGCTTCGGGCAT
ATGAGTACTACAGGATGTGTATTAAATAAATTGTTTCAGTTACCAACACCACCATTGTCAAGACACCAAC
TAAAGCGGCTAGAAGAACACAGATATCAAAGTGCTGGACGGTCCCTGCTTGAGCCCTTAATGCAAGGGTA
TTGGGAATGGCTCGTTAGAAGAGTTCCCTCCTGGATTGCCCCAAATCTCATCACCATCATTGGACTGTCA
ATAAACATCTGTACAACTATTTTATTAGTCTTCTACTGCCCTACAGCTACAGAGCAGGCACCTCTGTGGG
CATATATTGCTTGTGCCTGTGGCCTTTTCATTTACCAGTCTTTGGATGCTATTGATGGGAAACAGGCAAG
AAGAACCAATAGTAGTTCTCCTCTGGGAGAACTTTTTGATCATGGCTGTGATTCACTATCAACAGTTTTT
GTGGTTCTTGGAACTTGTATTGCAGTGCAGCTGGGGACAAACCCTGATTGGATGTTTTTTTGTTGTTTTG
CGGGGACATTTATGTTCTATTGTGCGCACTGGCAAACGTATGTTTCTGGAACATTGCGATTTGGAATAAT
TGATGTGACTGAAGTGCAAATCTTCATAATAATCATGCATTTGCTGGCAGTGATTGGAGGACCACCTTTT
TGGCAATCTATGATTCCAGTGCTGAATATTCAAATGAAAATTTTTCCTGCACTTTGTACTGTAGCAGGGA
CCATATTTTCCTGTACAAATTACTTCCGTGTAATCTTCACAGGTGGTGTTGGCAAAAATGGATCAACAAT
AGCAGGAACAAGTGTCCTTTCTCCTTTTCTCCATATTGGATCAGTGATTACATTAGCTGCAATGATCTAC
AAGAAATCTGCAGTTCAGCTTTTTGAAAAGCATCCCTGTCTTTATATACTGACATTTGGTTTTGTGTCTG
CTAAAATCACTAATAAGCTTGTGGTTGCACACATGACGAAAAGTGAAATGCATTTGCATGACACAGCATT
CATAGGTCCGGCACTTTTGTTTCTGGACCAGTATTTTAACAGCTTTATTGATGAATATATTGTACTTTGG
ATTGCCCTGGTTTTCTCTTTCTTTGATTTGATCCGCTACTGTGTCAGTGTTTGCAATCAGATTGCGTCTC
ACCTGCACATACATGTCTTCAGAATCAAGGTCTCTACAGCTCATTCTAATCATCATTAAGAATTCTGCAG
TCGACGGTACCGCGGGCCCGGGATCCACCGGATCTAGATAACTGATCATAATCAGCCATACCACATTTGT
AGAGGTTTTACTTGCTTTAAAAAACCTCCCACACCTCCCCCTGAACCTGAAACATAAAATGAATGCAATT
GTTGTTGTTAACTTGTTTATTGCAGCTTATAATGGTTACAAATAAAGCAATAGCATCACAAATTTCACAA
ATAAAGCATTTTTTTCACTGCATTCTAGTTGTGGTTTGTCCAAACTCATCAATGTATCTTAACGCGTAAA
TTGTAAGCGTTAATATTTTGTTAAAATTCGCGTTAAATTTTTGTTAAATCAGCTCATTTTTTAACCAATA
GGCCGAAATCGGCAAAATCCCTTATAAATCAAAAGAATAGACCGAGATAGGGT
[37 nt withheld, positions 2994-3030]
AAAGAACGTGGACTCCAACGTCAAAGG
[49 nt withheld, positions 3058-3106]
T
[91 nt withheld, positions 3108-3198]
G
[124 nt withheld, positions 3200-3323]
CAGGTGGCACTTTTCGGGGAAATGTGCGCGGAACCCCTATTTGTTTATTTTTCTAAATACATTCAAATAT
GTATCCGCTCATGAGACAATAACCCTGATAAATGCTTCAATAATATTGAAAAAGGAAGAGTCCTGAGGCG
GAAAGAACCAGCTGTGGAATGTGTGTCAGTTAGGGTGTGGAAAGTCCCCAGGCTCCCCAGCAGGCAGAAG
TATGCAAAGCATGCATCTCAATTAGTCAGCAACCAGGTGTGGAAAGTCCCCAGGCTCCCCAGCAGGCAGA
AGTATGCAAAGCATGCATCTCAATTAGTCAGCAACCATAGTCCCGCCCCTAACTCCGCCCATCCCGCCCC
TAACTCCGCCCAGTTCCGCCCATTCTCCGCCCCATGGCTGACTAATTTTTTTTATTTATGCAGAGGCCGA
GGCCGCCTCGGCCTCTGAGCTATTCCAGAAGTAGTGAGGAGGCTTTTTTGGAGGCCTAGGCTTTTGCAAA
GATCGATCAAGAGACAGGATGAGGATCGTTTCGCATGATTGAACAAGATGGATTGCACGCAGGTTCTCCG
GCCGCTTGGGTGGAGAGGCTATTCGGCTATGACTGGGCACAACAGACAATCGGCTGCTCTGATGCCGCCG
TGTTCCGGCTGTCAGCGCAGGGGCGCCCGGTTCTTTTTGTCAAGACCGACCTGTCCGGTGCCCTGAATGA
ACTGCAAGACGAGGCAGCGCGGCTATCGTGGCTGGCCACGACGGGCGTTCCTTGCGCAGCTGTGCTCGAC
GTTGTCACTGAAGCGGGAAGGGACTGGCTGCTATTGGGCGAAGTGCCGGGGCAGGATCTCCTGTCATCTC
ACCTTGCTCCTGCCGAGAAAGTATCCATCATGGCTGATGCAATGCGGCGGCTGCATACGCTTGATCCGGC
TACCTGCCCATTCGACCACCAAGCGAAACATCGCATCGAGCGAGCACGTACTCGGATGGAAGCCGGTCTT
GTCGATCAGGATGATCTGGACGAAGAGCATCAGGGGCTCGCGCCAGCCGAACTGTTCGCCAGGCTCAAGG
CGAGCATGCCCGACGGCGAGGATCTCGTCGTGACCCATGGCGATGCCTGCTTGCCGAATATCATGGTGGA
AAATGGCCGCTTTTCTGGATTCATCGACTGTGGCCGGCTGGGTGTGGCGGACCGCTATCAGGACATAGCG
TTGGCTACCCGTGATATTGCTGAAGAGCTTGGCGGCGAATGGGCTGACCGCTTCCTCGTGCTTTACGGTA
TCGCCGCTCCCGATTCGCAGCGCATCGCCTTCTATCGCCTTCTTGACGAGTTCTTCTGAGCGGGACTCTG
GGGTTCGAAATGACCGACCAAGCGACGCCCAACCTGCCATCACGAGATTTCGATTCCACCGCCGCCTTCT
ATGAAAGGTTGGGCTTCGGAATCGTTTTCCGGGACGCCGGCTGGATGATCCTCCAGCGCGGGGATCTCAT
GCTGGAGTTCTTCGCCCACCCTAGGGGGAGGCTAACTGAAACACGGAAGGAGACAATACCGGAAGGAACC
CGCGCTATGACGGCAATAAAAAGACAGAATAAAACGCACGGTGTTGGGTCGTTTGTTCATAAACGCGGGG
TTCGGTCCCAGGGCTGGCACTCTGTCGATACCCCACCGAGACCCCATTGGGGCCAATACGCCCGCGTTTC
TTCCTTTTCCCCACCCCACCCCCCAAGTTCGGGTGAAGGCCCAGGGCTCGCAGCCAACGTCGGGGCGGCA
GGCCCTGCCATAGCCTCAGGTTACTCATATATACTTTAGATTGATTTAAAACTTCATTTTTAATTTAAAA
GGATCTAGGTGAAGATCCTTTTTGATAATCTCATGACCAAAATCCCTTAACGTGAGTTTTCGTTCCACTG
AGCGTCAGACCCCGTAGAAAAGATCAAAGGATCTTCTTGAGATCCTTTTTTTCTGCGCGTAATCTGCTGC
TTGCAAACAAAAAAACCACCGCTACCAGCGGTGGTTTGTTTGCCGGATCAAGAGCTACCAACTCTTTTTC
CGAAGGTAACTGGCTTCAGCAGAGCGCAGATACCAAATACTGTTCTTCTAGTGTAGCCGTAGTTAGGCCA
CCACTTCAAGAACTCTGTAGCACCGCCTACATACCTCGCTCTGCTAATCCTGTTACCAGTGGCTGCTGCC
AGTGGCGATAAGTCGTGTCTTACCGGGTTGGACTCAAGACGATAGTTACCGGATAAGGCGCAGCGGTCGG
GCTGAACGGGGGGTTCGTGCACACAGCCCAGCTTGGAGCGAACGACCTACACCGAACTGAGATACCTACA
GCGTGAGCTATGAGAAAGCGCCACGCTTCCCGAAGGGAGAAAGGCGGACAGGTATCCGGTAAGCGGCAGG
GTCGGAACAGGAGAGCGCACGAGGGAGCTTCCAGGGGGAAACGCCTGGTATCTTTATAGTCCTGTCGGGT
TTCGCCACCTCTGACTTGAGCGTCGATTTTTGTGATGCTCGTCAGGGGGGCGGAGCCTATGGAAAAACGC
CAGCAACGCGGCCTTTTTACGGTTCCTGGCCTTTTGCTGGCCTTTTGCTCACATGTTCTTTCCTGCGTTA
TCCCCTGATTCTGTGGATAACCGTATTACCGCCATGCATTAGTTAT
